>Addgene plasmid #166703 | pGEX-PP-NEDD4L-WW3(497-530) | depositor full sequence | sequence record 323610 | pGEX-PP-NEDD4L-WW3(497-530) sequence 5092 bps
ACGTTATCGACTGCACGGTGCACCAATGCTTCTGGCGTCAGGCAGCCATCGGAAGCTGTGGTATGGCTGT
GCAGGTCGTAAATCACTGCATAATTCGTGTCGCTCAAGGCGCACTCCCGTTCTGGATAATGTTTTTTGCG
CCGACATCATAACGGTTCTGGCAAATATTCTGAAATGAGCTGTTGACAATTAATCATCGGCTCGTATAAT
GTGTGGAATTGTGAGCGGATAACAATTTCACACAGGAAACAGTATTCATGTCCCCTATACTAGGTTATTG
GAAAATTAAGGGCCTTGTGCAACCCACTCGACTTCTTTTGGAATATCTTGAAGAAAAATATGAAGAGCAT
TTGTATGAGCGCGATGAAGGTGATAAATGGCGAAACAAAAAGTTTGAATTGGGTTTGGAGTTTCCCAATC
TTCCTTATTATATTGATGGTGATGTTAAATTAACACAGTCTATGGCCATCATACGTTATATAGCTGACAA
GCACAACATGTTGGGTGGTTGTCCAAAAGAGCGTGCAGAGATTTCAATGCTTGAAGGAGCGGTTTTGGAT
ATTAGATACGGTGTTTCGAGAATTGCATATAGTAAAGACTTTGAAACTCTCAAAGTTGATTTTCTTAGCA
AGCTACCTGAAATGCTGAAAATGTTCGAAGATCGTTTATGTCATAAAACATATTTAAATGGTGATCATGT
AACCCATCCTGACTTCATGTTGTATGACGCTCTTGATGTTGTTTTATACATGGACCCAATGTGCCTGGAT
GCGTTCCCAAAATTAGTTTGTTTTAAAAAACGTATTGAAGCTATCCCACAAATTGATAAGTACTTGAAAT
CCAGCAAGTATATAGCATGGCCTTTGCAGGGCTGGCAAGCCACGTTTGGTGGTGGCGACCATCCTCCAAA
ATCGGATCTGGTTCCGCGTGGATCTCCGCTTGAAGTCCTCTTTCAGGGACCCCATATGAGCTTCTTGCCA
CCCGGCTGGGAAATGAGGATAGCGCCAAACGGCCGGCCCTTCTTCATTGATCATAACACAAAGACTACAA
CCTGGGAAGATCCACGTTTGTAAGGATCCTCGAGAATTCATCGTGACTGACTGACGATCTGCCTCGCGCG
TTTCGGTGATGACGGTGAAAACCTCTGACACATGCAGCTCCCGGAGACGGTCACAGCTTGTCTGTAAGCG
GATGCCGGGAGCAGACAAGCCCGTCAGGGCGCGTCAGCGGGTGTTGGCGGGTGTCGGGGCGCAGCCATGA
CCCAGTCACGTAGCGATAGCGGAGTGTATAATTCTTGAAGACGAAAGGGCCTCGTGATACGCCTATTTTT
ATAGGTTAATGTCATGATAATAATGGTTTCTTAGACGTCAGGTGGCACTTTTCGGGGAAATGTGCGCGGA
ACCCCTATTTGTTTATTTTTCTAAATACATTCAAATATGTATCCGCTCATGAGACAATAACCCTGATAAA
TGCTTCAATAATATTGAAAAAGGAAGAGTATGAGTATTCAACATTTCCGTGTCGCCCTTATTCCCTTTTT
TGCGGCATTTTGCCTTCCTGTTTTTGCTCACCCAGAAACGCTGGTGAAAGTAAAAGATGCTGAAGATCAG
TTGGGTGCACGAGTGGGTTACATCGAACTGGATCTCAACAGCGGTAAGATCCTTGAGAGTTTTCGCCCCG
AAGAACGTTTTCCAATGATGAGCACTTTTAAAGTTCTGCTATGTGGCGCGGTATTATCCCGTGTTGACGC
CGGGCAAGAGCAACTCGGTCGCCGCATACACTATTCTCAGAATGACTTGGTTGAGTACTCACCAGTCACA
GAAAAGCATCTTACGGATGGCATGACAGTAAGAGAATTATGCAGTGCTGCCATAACCATGAGTGATAACA
CTGCGGCCAACTTACTTCTGACAACGATCGGAGGACCGAAGGAGCTAACCGCTTTTTTGCACAACATGGG
GGATCATGTAACTCGCCTTGATCGTTGGGAACCGGAGCTGAATGAAGCCATACCAAACGACGAGCGTGAC
ACCACGATGCCTGCAGCAATGGCAACAACGTTGCGCAAACTATTAACTGGCGAACTACTTACTCTAGCTT
CCCGGCAACAATTAATAGACTGGATGGAGGCGGATAAAGTTGCAGGACCACTTCTGCGCTCGGCCCTTCC
GGCTGGCTGGTTTATTGCTGATAAATCTGGAGCCGGTGAGCGTGGGTCTCGCGGTATCATTGCAGCACTG
GGGCCAGATGGTAAGCCCTCCCGTATCGTAGTTATCTACACGACGGGGAGTCAGGCAACTATGGATGAAC
GAAATAGACAGATCGCTGAGATAGGTGCCTCACTGATTAAGCATTGGTAACTGTCAGACCAAGTTTACTC
ATATATACTTTAGATTGATTTAAAACTTCATTTTTAATTTAAAAGGATCTAGGTGAAGATCCTTTTTGAT
AATCTCATGACCAAAATCCCTTAACGTGAGTTTTCGTTCCACTGAGCGTCAGACCCCGTAGAAAAGATCA
AAGGATCTTCTTGAGATCCTTTTTTTCTGCGCGTAATCTGCTGCTTGCAAACAAAAAAACCACCGCTACC
AGCGGTGGTTTGTTTGCCGGATCAAGAGCTACCAACTCTTTTTCCGAAGGTAACTGGCTTCAGCAGAGCG
CAGATACCAAATACTGTCCTTCTAGTGTAGCCGTAGTTAGGCCACCACTTCAAGAACTCTGTAGCACCGC
CTACATACCTCGCTCTGCTAATCCTGTTACCAGTGGCTGCTGCCAGTGGCGATAAGTCGTGTCTTACCGG
GTTGGACTCAAGACGATAGTTACCGGATAAGGCGCAGCGGTCGGGCTGAACGGGGGGTTCGTGCACACAG
CCCAGCTTGGAGCGAACGACCTACACCGAACTGAGATACCTACAGCGTGAGCTATGAGAAAGCGCCACGC
TTCCCGAAGGGAGAAAGGCGGACAGGTATCCGGTAAGCGGCAGGGTCGGAACAGGAGAGCGCACGAGGGA
GCTTCCAGGGGGAAACGCCTGGTATCTTTATAGTCCTGTCGGGTTTCGCCACCTCTGACTTGAGCGTCGA
TTTTTGTGATGCTCGTCAGGGGGGCGGAGCCTATGGAAAAACGCCAGCAACGCGGCCTTTTTACGGTTCC
TGGCCTTTTGCTGGCCTTTTGCTCACATGTTCTTTCCTGCGTTATCCCCTGATTCTGTGGATAACCGTAT
TACCGCCTTTGAGTGAGCTGATACCGCTCGCCGCAGCCGAACGACCGAGCGCAGCGAGTCAGTGAGCGAG
GAAGCGGAAGAGCGCCTGATGCGGTATTTTCTCCTTACGCATCTGTGCGGTATTTCACACCGCATAAATT
CCGACACCATCGAATGGTGCAAAACCTTTCGCGGTATGGCATGATAGCGCCCGGAAGAGAGTCAATTCAG
GGTGGTGAATGTGAAACCAGTAACGTTATACGATGTCGCAGAGTATGCCGGTGTCTCTTATCAGACCGTT
TCCCGCGTGGTGAACCAGGCCAGCCACGTTTCTGCGAAAACGCGGGAAAAAGTGGAAGCGGCGATGGCGG
AGCTGAATTACATTCCCAACCGCGTGGCACAACAACTGGCGGGCAAACAGTCGTTGCTGATTGGCGTTGC
CACCTCCAGTCTGGCCCTGCACGCGCCGTCGCAAATTGTCGCGGCGATTAAATCTCGCGCCGATCAACTG
GGTGCCAGCGTGGTGGTGTCGATGGTAGAACGAAGCGGCGTCGAAGCCTGTAAAGCGGCGGTGCACAATC
TTCTCGCGCAACGCGTCAGTGGGCTGATCATTAACTATCCGCTGGATGACCAGGATGCCATTGCTGTGGA
AGCTGCCTGCACTAATGTTCCGGCGTTATTTCTTGATGTCTCTGACCAGACACCCATCAACAGTATTATT
TTCTCCCATGAAGACGGTACGCGACTGGGCGTGGAGCATCTGGTCGCATTGGGTCACCAGCAAATCGCGC
TGTTAGCGGGCCCATTAAGTTCTGTCTCGGCGCGTCTGCGTCTGGCTGGCTGGCATAAATATCTCACTCG
CAATCAAATTCAGCCGATAGCGGAACGGGAAGGCGACTGGAGTGCCATGTCCGGTTTTCAACAAACCATG
CAAATGCTGAATGAGGGCATCGTTCCCACTGCGATGCTGGTTGCCAACGATCAGATGGCGCTGGGCGCAA
TGCGCGCCATTACCGAGTCCGGGCTGCGCGTTGGTGCGGATATCTCGGTAGTGGGATACGACGATACCGA
AGACAGCTCATGTTATATCCCGCCGTTAACCACCATCAAACAGGATTTTCGCCTGCTGGGGCAAACCAGC
GTGGACCGCTTGCTGCAACTCTCTCAGGGCCAGGCGGTGAAGGGCAATCAGCTGTTGCCCGTCTCACTGG
TGAAAAGAAAAACCACCCTGGCGCCCAATACGCAAACCGCCTCTCCCCGCGCGTTGGCCGATTCATTAAT
GCAGCTGGCACGACAGGTTTCCCGACTGGAAAGCGGGCAGTGAGCGCAACGCAATTAATGTGAGTTAGCT
CACTCATTAGGCACCCCAGGCTTTACACTTTATGCTTCCGGCTCGTATGTTGTGTGGAATTGTGAGCGGA
TAACAATTTCACACAGGAAACAGCTATGACCATGATTACGGATTCACTGGCCGTCGTTTTACAACGTCGT
GACTGGGAAAACCCTGGCGTTACCCAACTTAATCGCCTTGCAGCACATCCCCCTTTCGCCAGCTGGCGTA
ATAGCGAAGAGGCCCGCACCGATCGCCCTTCCCAACAGTTGCGCAGCCTGAATGGCGAATGGCGCTTTGC
CTGGTTTCCGGCACCAGAAGCGGTGCCGGAAAGCTGGCTGGAGTGCGATCTTCCTGAGGCCGATACTGTC
GTCGTCCCCTCAAACTGGCAGATGCACGGTTACGATGCGCCCATCTACACCAACGTAACCTATCCCATTA
CGGTCAATCCGCCGTTTGTTCCCACGGAGAATCCGACGGGTTGTTACTCGCTCACATTTAATGTTGATGA
AAGCTGGCTACAGGAAGGCCAGACGCGAATTATTTTTGATGGCGTTGGAATT
Features (pLannotate 1.2.2; 18 found; start..end, strand, type, name):
      6..107     -  CDS            yciV (fragment): RNAAM_ECOLI - Also known as trpH From Escherichia coli (strain K12).
    183..211     +  promoter       tac promoter: strong E. coli promoter; hybrid between the trp and lac UV5 promoters
    219..235     +  protein_bind   lac operator: The lac repressor binds to the lac operator to inhibit transcription in E. coli. This inhibition can be relieved by adding lactose or isopropyl-β-D-thiogalactopyranoside (IPTG). lac repressor encoded by lacI
    258..911     +  CDS            GST26_SCHJA: Experimental evidence at protein level: Swiss-Prot protein existence level 1. GST isoenzymes appear to play a central role in the parasite detoxification system. Other functions are also suspected including a role in increasing the solubility of haematin in the parasite gut. From Schistosoma japonicum (Blood fluke).
    939..962     +  CDS            HRV 3C site: recognition and cleavage site for human rhinovirus 3C and PreScission proteases
    975..1067    +  CDS            Wwtr1 (fragment): WWTR1_MOUSE - Also known as Taz. Experimental evidence at protein level: Swiss-Prot protein existence level 1. Transcriptional coactivator which acts as a downstream regulatory target in the Hippo signaling pathway that plays a pivotal role in organ size control and tumor suppression by restricting proliferation and promoting apoptosis (PubMed:11118213). The core of this pathway is composed of a kinase cascade wherein STK3/MST2 and STK4/MST1, in complex with its regulatory protein SAV1, phosphorylates and activates LATS1/2 in complex with its regulatory protein MOB1, which in turn phosphorylat
   1109..1148    +  CDS            rop (fragment): Rop protein, which maintains plasmids at low copy number; rop
   1250..1290    +  misc_feature   bom (fragment): basis of mobility region from pBR322
   1395..1499    +  promoter       AmpR promoter: bla
   1500..2360    +  CDS            AmpR: β-lactamase; bla; confers resistance to ampicillin, carbenicillin, and related antibiotics
   2531..3119    +  rep_origin     ori: high-copy-number ColE1/pMB1/pBR322/pUC origin of replication
   3305..3356    -  misc_feature   bom (fragment): basis of mobility region from pBR322
   3363..3440    +  promoter       lacIq promoter: lacI (mutant); In the lacIq allele, a single base change in the promoter boosts expression of the lacI gene about 10-fold.
   3441..4523    +  CDS            lacI: lac repressor; lacI; The lac repressor binds to the lac operator to inhibit transcription in E. coli. This inhibition can be relieved by adding lactose or isopropyl-β-D-thiogalactopyranoside (IPTG).
   4536..4557    +  protein_bind   CAP binding site: CAP binding activates transcription in the presence of cAMP. E. coli catabolite activator protein
   4572..4602    +  promoter       lac promoter: promoter for the E. coli lac operon
   4610..4626    +  protein_bind   lac operator: The lac repressor binds to the lac operator to inhibit transcription in E. coli. This inhibition can be relieved by adding lactose or isopropyl-β-D-thiogalactopyranoside (IPTG). lac repressor encoded by lacI
   4646..4819    +  CDS            lacZα: LacZα fragment of β-galactosidase; lacZ fragment
