>Addgene plasmid #166703 | pGEX-PP-NEDD4L-WW3(497-530) | addgene full sequence | sequence record 328852 | Addgene NGS Result
GTCTGCGTCTGGCTGGCTGGCATAAATATCTCACTCGCAATCAAATTCAGCCGATAGCGGAACGGGAAGG
CGACTGGAGTGCCATGTCCGGTTTTCAACAAACCATGCAAATGCTGAATGAGGGCATCGTTCCCACTGCG
ATGCTGGTTGCCAACGATCAGATGGCGCTGGGCGCAATGCGCGCCATTACCGAGTCCGGGCTGCGCGTTG
GTGCGGATATCTCGGTAGTGGGATACGACGATACCGAAGACAGCTCATGTTATATCCCGCCGTTAACCAC
CATCAAACAGGATTTTCGCCTGCTGGGGCAAACCAGCGTGGACCGCTTGCTGCAACTCTCTCAGGGCCAG
GCGGTGAAGGGCAATCAGCTGTTGCCCGTCTCACTGGTGAAAAGAAAAACCACCCTGGCGCCCAATACGC
AAACCGCCTCTCCCCGCGCGTTGGCCGATTCATTAATGCAGCTGGCACGACAGGTTTCCCGACTGGAAAG
CGGGCAGTGAGCGCAACGCAATTAATGTAAGTTAGCTCACTCATTAGGCACCCCAGGCTTTACACTTTAT
GCTTCCGGCTCGTATGTTGTGTGGAATTGTGAGCGGATAACAATTTCACACAGGAAACAGCTATGACCAT
GATTACGGATTCACTGGCCGTCGTTTTACAACGTCGTGACTGGGAAAACCCTGGCGTTACCCAACTTAAT
CGCCTTGCAGCACATCCCCCTTTCGCCAGCTGGCGTAATAGCGAAGAGGCCCGCACCGATCGCCCTTCCC
AACAGTTGCGCAGCCTGAATGGCGAATGGCGCTTTGCCTGGTTTCCGGCACCAGAAGCGGTGCCGGAAAG
CTGGCTGGAGTGCGATCTTCCTGAGGCCGATACTGTCGTCGTCCCCTCAAACTGGCAGATGCACGGTTAC
GATGCGCCCATCTACACCAACGTGACCTATCCCATTACGGTCAATCCGCCGTTTGTTCCCACGGAGAATC
CGACGGGTTGTTACTCGCTCACATTTAATGTTGATGAAAGCTGGCTACAGGAAGGCCAGACGCGAATTAT
TTTTGATGGCGTTGGAATTAGCTTATCGACTGCACGGTGCACCAATGCTTCTGGCGTCAGGCAGCCATCG
GAAGCTGTGGTATGGCTGTGCAGGTCGTAAATCACTGCATAATTCGTGTCGCTCAAGGCGCACTCCCGTT
CTGGATAATGTTTTTTGCGCCGACATCATAACGGTTCTGGCAAATATTCTGAAATGAGCTGTTGACAATT
AATCATCGGCTCGTATAATGTGTGGAATTGTGAGCGGATAACAATTTCACACAGGAAACAGTATTCATGT
CCCCTATACTAGGTTATTGGAAAATTAAGGGCCTTGTGCAACCCACTCGACTTCTTTTGGAATATCTTGA
AGAAAAATATGAAGAGCATTTGTATGAGCGCGATGAAGGTGATAAATGGCGAAACAAAAAGTTTGAATTG
GGTTTGGAGTTTCCCAATCTTCCTTATTATATTGATGGTGATGTTAAATTAACACAGTCTATGGCCATCA
TACGTTATATAGCTGACAAGCACAACATGTTGGGTGGTTGTCCAAAAGAGCGTGCAGAGATTTCAATGCT
TGAAGGAGCGGTTTTGGATATTAGATACGGTGTTTCGAGAATTGCATATAGTAAAGACTTTGAAACTCTC
AAAGTTGATTTTCTTAGCAAGCTACCTGAAATGCTGAAAATGTTCGAAGATCGTTTATGTCATAAAACAT
ATTTAAATGGTGATCATGTAACCCATCCTGACTTCATGTTGTATGACGCTCTTGATGTTGTTTTATACAT
GGACCCAATGTGCCTGGATGCGTTCCCAAAATTAGTTTGTTTTAAAAAACGTATTGAAGCTATCCCACAA
ATTGATAAGTACTTGAAATCCAGCAAGTATATAGCATGGCCTTTGCAGGGCTGGCAAGCCACGTTTGGTG
GTGGCGACCATCCTCCAAAATCGGATCTGGTTCCGCGTGGATCTCCGCTTGAAGTCCTCTTTCAGGGACC
CCATATGAGCTTCTTGCCACCCGGCTGGGAAATGAGGATAGCGCCAAACGGCCGGCCCTTCTTCATTGAT
CATAACACAAAGACTACAACCTGGGAAGATCCACGTTTGTAAGGATCCTCGAGAATTCATCGTGACTGAC
TGACGATCTGCCTCGCGCGTTTCGGTGATGACGGTGAAAACCTCTGACACATGCAGCTCCCGGAGACGGT
CACAGCTTGTCTGTAAGCGGATGCCGGGAGCAGACAAGCCCGTCAGGGCGCGTCAGCGGGTGTTGGCGGG
TGTCGGGGCGCAGCCATGACCCAGTCACGTAGCGATAGCGGAGTGTATAATTCTTGAAGACGAAAGGGCC
TCGTGATACGCCTATTTTTATAGGTTAATGTCATGATAATAATGGTTTCTTAGACGTCAGGTGGCACTTT
TCGGGGAAATGTGCGCGGAACCCCTATTTGTTTATTTTTCTAAATACATTCAAATATGTATCCGCTCATG
AGACAATAACCCTGATAAATGCTTCAATAATATTGAAAAAGGAAGAGTATGAGTATTCAACATTTCCGTG
TCGCCCTTATTCCCTTTTTTGCGGCATTTTGCCTTCCTGTTTTTGCTCACCCAGAAACGCTGGTGAAAGT
AAAAGATGCTGAAGATCAGTTGGGTGCACGAGTGGGTTACATCGAACTGGATCTCAACAGCGGTAAGATC
CTTGAGAGTTTTCGCCCCGAAGAACGTTTTCCAATGATGAGCACTTTTAAAGTTCTGCTATGTGGCGCGG
TATTATCCCGTGTTGACGCCGGGCAAGAGCAACTCGGTCGCCGCATACACTATTCTCAGAATGACTTGGT
TGAGTACTCACCAGTCACAGAAAAGCATCTTACGGATGGCATGACAGTAAGAGAATTATGCAGTGCTGCC
ATAACCATGAGTGATAACACTGCGGCCAACTTACTTCTGACAACGATCGGAGGACCGAAGGAGCTAACCG
CTTTTTTGCACAACATGGGAGATCATGTAACTCGCCTTGATCGTTGGGAACCGGAGCTGAATGAAGCCAT
ACCAAACGACGAGCGTGACACCACGATGCCTGCAGCAATGGCAACAACGTTGCGCAAACTATTAACTGGC
GAACTACTTACTCTAGCTTCCCGGCAACAATTAATAGACTGGATGGAGGCGGATAAAGTTGCAGGACCAC
TTCTGCGCTCGGCCCTTCCGGCTGGCTGGTTTATTGCTGATAAATCTGGAGCCGGTGAGCGTGGGTCTCG
CGGTATCATTGCAGCACTGGGGCCAGATGGTAAGCCCTCCCGTATCGTAGTTATCTACACGACGGGGAGT
CAGGCAACTATGGATGAACGAAATAGACAGATCGCTGAGATAGGTGCCTCACTGATTAAGCATTGGTAAC
TGTCAGACCAAGTTTACTCATATATACTTTAGATTGATTTAAAACTTCATTTTTAATTTAAAAGGATCTA
GGTGAAGATCCTTTTTGATAATCTCATGACCAAAATCCCTTAACGTGAGTTTTCGTTCCACTGAGCGTCA
GACCCCGTAGAAAAGATCAAAGGATCTTCTTGAGATCCTTTTTTTCTGCGCGTAATCTGCTGCTTGCAAA
CAAAAAAACCACCGCTACCAGCGGTGGTTTGTTTGCCGGATCAAGAGCTACCAACTCTTTTTCCGAAGGT
AACTGGCTTCAGCAGAGCGCAGATACCAAATACTGTCCTTCTAGTGTAGCCGTAGTTAGGCCACCACTTC
AAGAACTCTGTAGCACCGCCTACATACCTCGCTCTGCTAATCCTGTTACCAGTGGCTGCTGCCAGTGGCG
ATAAGTCGTGTCTTACCGGGTTGGACTCAAGACGATAGTTACCGGATAAGGCGCAGCGGTCGGGCTGAAC
GGGGGGTTCGTGCACACAGCCCAGCTTGGAGCGAACGACCTACACCGAACTGAGATACCTACAGCGTGAG
CTATGAGAAAGCGCCACGCTTCCCGAAGGGAGAAAGGCGGACAGGTATCCGGTAAGCGGCAGGGTCGGAA
CAGGAGAGCGCACGAGGGAGCTTCCAGGGGGAAACGCCTGGTATCTTTATAGTCCTGTCGGGTTTCGCCA
CCTCTGACTTGAGCGTCGATTTTTGTGATGCTCGTCAGGGGGGCGGAGCCTATGGAAAAACGCCAGCAAC
GCGGCCTTTTTACGGTTCCTGGCCTTTTGCTGGCCTTTTGCTCACATGTTCTTTCCTGCGTTATCCCCTG
ATTCTGTGGATAACCGTATTACCGCCTTTGAGTGAGCTGATACCGCTCGCCGCAGCCGAACGACCGAGCG
CAGCGAGTCAGTGAGCGAGGAAGCGGAAGAGCGCCTGATGCGGTATTTTCTCCTTACGCATCTGTGCGGT
ATTTCACACCGCATAAATTCCGACACCATCGAATGGCGCAAAACCTTTCGCGGTATGGCATGATAGCGCC
CGGAAGAGAGTCAATTCAGGGTGGTGAATGTGAAACCAGTAACGTTATACGATGTCGCAGAGTATGCCGG
TGTCTCTTATCAGACCGTTTCCCGCGTGGTGAACCAGGCCAGCCACGTTTCTGCGAAAACGCGGGAAAAA
GTGGAAGCGGCGATGGCGGAGCTGAATTACATTCCCAACCGCGTGGCACAACAACTGGCGGGCAAACAGT
CGTTGCTGATTGGCGTTGCCACCTCCAGTCTGGCCCTGCACGCGCCGTCGCAAATTGTCGCGGCGATTAA
ATCTCGCGCCGATCAACTGGGTGCCAGCGTGGTGGTGTCGATGGTAGAACGAAGCGGCGTCGAAGCCTGT
AAAGCGGCGGTGCACAATCTTCTCGCGCAACGCGTCAGTGGGCTGATCATTAACTATCCGCTGGATGACC
AGGATGCCATTGCTGTGGAAGCTGCCTGCACTAATGTTCCGGCGTTATTTCTTGATGTCTCTGACCAGAC
ACCCATCAACAGTATTATTTTCTCCCATGAAGACGGTACGCGACTGGGCGTGGAGCATCTGGTCGCATTG
GGTCACCAGCAAATCGCGCTGTTAGCGGGCCCATTAAGTTCTGTCTCGGCGC
Features (pLannotate 1.2.2; 18 found; start..end, strand, type, name):
    513..534     +  protein_bind   CAP binding site: CAP binding activates transcription in the presence of cAMP. E. coli catabolite activator protein
    549..579     +  promoter       lac promoter: promoter for the E. coli lac operon
    587..603     +  protein_bind   lac operator: The lac repressor binds to the lac operator to inhibit transcription in E. coli. This inhibition can be relieved by adding lactose or isopropyl-β-D-thiogalactopyranoside (IPTG). lac repressor encoded by lacI
    623..796     +  CDS            lacZα: LacZα fragment of β-galactosidase; lacZ fragment
   1060..1176    -  CDS            yciV (fragment): RNAAM_ECOLI - Also known as trpH From Escherichia coli (strain K12).
   1252..1280    +  promoter       tac promoter: strong E. coli promoter; hybrid between the trp and lac UV5 promoters
   1288..1304    +  protein_bind   lac operator: The lac repressor binds to the lac operator to inhibit transcription in E. coli. This inhibition can be relieved by adding lactose or isopropyl-β-D-thiogalactopyranoside (IPTG). lac repressor encoded by lacI
   1327..1980    +  CDS            GST26_SCHJA: Experimental evidence at protein level: Swiss-Prot protein existence level 1. GST isoenzymes appear to play a central role in the parasite detoxification system. Other functions are also suspected including a role in increasing the solubility of haematin in the parasite gut. From Schistosoma japonicum (Blood fluke).
   2008..2031    +  CDS            HRV 3C site: recognition and cleavage site for human rhinovirus 3C and PreScission proteases
   2044..2136    +  CDS            Wwtr1 (fragment): WWTR1_MOUSE - Also known as Taz. Experimental evidence at protein level: Swiss-Prot protein existence level 1. Transcriptional coactivator which acts as a downstream regulatory target in the Hippo signaling pathway that plays a pivotal role in organ size control and tumor suppression by restricting proliferation and promoting apoptosis (PubMed:11118213). The core of this pathway is composed of a kinase cascade wherein STK3/MST2 and STK4/MST1, in complex with its regulatory protein SAV1, phosphorylates and activates LATS1/2 in complex with its regulatory protein MOB1, which in turn phosphorylat
   2178..2217    +  CDS            rop (fragment): Rop protein, which maintains plasmids at low copy number; rop
   2319..2359    +  misc_feature   bom (fragment): basis of mobility region from pBR322
   2464..2568    +  promoter       AmpR promoter: bla
   2569..3426    +  CDS            bla: BLAT_ECOLX - Experimental evidence at protein level: Swiss-Prot protein existence level 1. TEM-type are the most prevalent beta-lactamases in enterobacteria; they hydrolyze the beta-lactam bond in susceptible beta-lactam antibiotics, thus conferring resistance to penicillins and cephalosporins. TEM-3 and TEM-4 are capable of hydrolyzing cefotaxime and ceftazidime. TEM-5 is capable of hydrolyzing ceftazidime. TEM-6 is capable of hydrolyzing ceftazidime and aztreonam. TEM-8/CAZ-2, TEM- 16/CAZ-7 and TEM-24/CAZ-6 are markedly active against ceftazidime. IRT- 4 shows resistance to beta-lactamase in
   3600..4188    +  rep_origin     ori: high-copy-number ColE1/pMB1/pBR322/pUC origin of replication
   4374..4425    -  misc_feature   bom (fragment): basis of mobility region from pBR322
   4432..4509    +  promoter       lacI promoter: lacI
   4510..500     +  CDS            lacI (across the origin): lac repressor; lacI; The lac repressor binds to the lac operator to inhibit transcription in E. coli. This inhibition can be relieved by adding lactose or isopropyl-β-D-thiogalactopyranoside (IPTG).
