[The description below was written by a language model from this plasmid's Addgene catalogue record and pLannotate feature annotations shown in this document.]
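Description:
pGEX-PP-NEDD4L-WW3(497-530) is a pGEX-family bacterial expression plasmid that produces the third WW domain of human NEDD4L (residues 497-530, a 105 bp insert) as a glutathione S-transferase fusion in E. coli. It was built by ligation-independent cloning into the pGEX-PP-GFP backbone. Transcription is driven by the hybrid trp/lac tac promoter with an adjacent lac operator. A plasmid-borne lacI gene supplies the repressor (its promoter is annotated as lacIq in the depositor sequence), so expression stays off until IPTG is added. The plasmid replicates from a ColE1/pMB1-type origin and is selected with ampicillin through the bla (β-lactamase) gene. Remnants of pBR322 bom and rop sequences and a lac promoter/lacZα segment are backbone carry-over.

In the feature tables the Schistosoma japonicum GST coding sequence comes first, followed by an HRV 3C (PreScission) protease site and then the short insert. GST is therefore N-terminal to the WW domain, although the catalogue lists the tags as "C terminal on backbone". The catalogue also lists a thrombin site, which the annotation does not pick up. The insert is auto-annotated as a fragment of mouse Wwtr1/TAZ. This most likely reflects homology among WW domains rather than the true identity, which the record gives as NEDD4L. Both sequence records are 5,092 nt, shorter than the catalogue's 5,902 bp total. The fusion design allows glutathione-affinity purification and protease removal of GST to release the isolated domain. The associated publication examines binding between AMOT PPxY motifs and NEDD4L WW domains in HIV-1 release.
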