Addgene plasmid #166703: pGEX-PP-NEDD4L-WW3(497-530)
Purpose: expresses NEDD4L WW3 in bacterial cells
Depositing lab: Wesley Sundquist. Depositing organization: University of Utah. Publication: Interactions between AMOT PPxY Motifs and NEDD4L WW Domains Function in HIV-1 Release. Rheinemann L, Thompson T, Mercenne G, Paine EL, Peterson FC, Volkman BF, Alam SL, Alian A, Sundquist WI. J Biol Chem. 2021 Jul 17:100975. doi: 10.1016/j.jbc.2021.100975. PubMed 34284061.
Backbone
  Vector backbone: pGEX-PP-GFP
  Backbone size w/o insert (bp): 5797
  Total vector size (bp): 5902
  Vector type: Bacterial Expression
Growth in bacteria
  Bacterial resistance: Ampicillin, 100 μg/mL
  Growth temperature: 37°C
  Growth strain: DH5alpha
  Copy number: Unknown
Gene/Insert
  Gene/Insert name: NEDD4L WW3 domain
  Species: H. sapiens (human)
  Insert size (bp): 105
  Promoter: tac promoter
  Tag / fusion protein: GST (C terminal on backbone); Thrombin site (C terminal on backbone); HRV 3C site (C terminal on backbone)
  Cloning method: Ligation Independent Cloning
  Sequencing primers: 5′ GGGCTGGCAAGCCACGTTTGGTG; 3′ CCGGGAGCTGCATGTGTCAGAGG
Terms and licenses: Academic/Nonprofit Terms; Industry Terms: Not Available to Industry
How to cite: pGEX-PP-NEDD4L-WW3(497-530) was a gift from Wesley Sundquist (Addgene plasmid # 166703 ; http://n2t.net/addgene:166703 ; RRID:Addgene_166703)
